>Addgene plasmid #152477 | pGBW-m4133978 | depositor full sequence | sequence record 295489 | Full Sequence
CACCATGAAGATCATTTTGTTCCTGGCTCTTATAACTCTCGCCACCTGTGAGCTGTACCACTATCAGGAA
TGCGTTAGGGGTACGACAGTGCTCTTAAAAGAGCCTTGCTCATCGGGCACCTATGAAGGGAATAGCCCGT
TTCATCCCCTGGCAGATAACAAGTTTGCGCTAACATGTTTCAGTACTCAATTTGCCTTCGCTTGCCCAGA
CGGAGTCAAACACGTATACCAGCTGAGAGCACGGTCTGTCTCCCCCAAGTTATTCATCCGCCAGGAGGAA
GTGCAAGAGCTCTACAGCCCAATTTTTCTTATAGTTGCCGCTATCGTGTTCATTACCCTGTGTTTTACTC
TCAAACGTAAGACAGAAGAAAACCTTTACTTTCAGTCGATGAGTGACAAAATCATTCATCTAACCGATGA
CTCCTTTGATACAGACGTGTTGAAGGCCGATGGTGCGATACTGGTAGATTTCTGGGCTGAATGGTGTGGC
CCGTGCAAGATGATCGCACCCATTCTGGACGAGATCGCCGACGAGTATCAAGGAAAATTAACTGTCGCTA
AGCTTAATATAGATCAGAACCCAGGGACGGCACCTAAATACGGCATCAGGGGAATACCTACCCTCCTGCT
CTTTAAGAATGGGGAAGTTGCCGCGACAAAAGTGGGAGCCCTGTCTAAGGGCCAGCTAAAAGAGTTCTTG
GACGCTAACCTGGCAGGTTCAGGCTCGGGGCACATGCACCATCACCATCACCATAGCAGCGGGCTCGTGC
CACGCGGCTAAGCTAGCTTGACTGACTGAGATACAGCGTACCTTCAGCTCACAGACATGATAAGATACAT
TGATGAGTTTGGACAAACCACAACTAGAATGCAGTGAAAAAAATGCTTTATTTGTGAAATTTGTGATGCT
ATTGCTTTATTTGTAACCATTATAAGCTGCAATAAACAAGTTAACAACAACAATTGCATTCATTTTATGT
TTCAGGTTCAGGGGGAGGTGTGGGAGGTTTTTTAAAGCAAGTAAAACCTCTACAAATGTGGTATTGGCCC
ATCTCTATCGGTATCGTAGCATAACCCCTTGGGGCCTCTAAACGGGTCTTGAGGGGTTTTTTGTGCCCCT
CGGGCCGGATTGCTATCTACCGGCATTGGCGCAGAAAAAAATGCCTGATGCGACGCTGCGCGTCTTATAC
TCCCACATATGCCAGATTCAGCAACGGATACGGCTTCCCCAACTTGCCCACTTCCATACGTGTCCTCCTT
ACCAGAAATTTATCCTTAAGGTCGTCAGCTATCCTGCAGGCGATCTCTCGATTTCGATCAAGACATTCCT
TTAATGGTCTTTTCTGGACACCACTAGGGGTCAGAAGTAGTTCATCAAACTTTCTTCCCTCCCTAATCTC
ATTGGTTACCTTGGGCTATCGAAACTTAATTAACCAGTCAAGTCAGCTACTTGGCGAGATCGACTTGTCT
GGGTTTCGACTACGCTCAGAATTGCGTCAGTCAAGTTCGATCTGGTCCTTGCTATTGCACCCGTTCTCCG
ATTACGAGTTTCATTTAAATCATGTGAGCAAAAGGCCAGCAAAAGGCCAGGAACCGTAAAAAGGCCGCGT
TGCTGGCGTTTTTCCATAGGCTCCGCCCCCCTGACGAGCATCACAAAAATCGACGCTCAAGTCAGAGGTG
GCGAAACCCGACAGGACTATAAAGATACCAGGCGTTTCCCCCTGGAAGCTCCCTCGTGCGCTCTCCTGTT
CCGACCCTGCCGCTTACCGGATACCTGTCCGCCTTTCTCCCTTCGGGAAGCGTGGCGCTTTCTCATAGCT
CACGCTGTAGGTATCTCAGTTCGGTGTAGGTCGTTCGCTCCAAGCTGGGCTGTGTGCACGAACCCCCCGT
TCAGCCCGACCGCTGCGCCTTATCCGGTAACTATCGTCTTGAGTCCAACCCGGTAAGACACGACTTATCG
CCACTGGCAGCAGCCACTGGTAACAGGATTAGCAGAGCGAGGTATGTAGGCGGTGCTACAGAGTTCTTGA
AGTGGTGGCCTAACTACGGCTACACTAGAAGAACAGTATTTGGTATCTGCGCTCTGCTGAAGCCAGTTAC
CTTCGGAAAAAGAGTTGGTAGCTCTTGATCCGGCAAACAAACCACCGCTGGTAGCGGTGGTTTTTTTGTT
TGCAAGCAGCAGATTACGCGCAGAAAAAAAGGATCTCAAGAAGATCCTTTGATCTTTTCTACGGGGTCTG
ACGCTCAGTGGAACGAAAACTCACGTTAAGGGATTTTGGTCATGAGATTATCAAAAAGGATCTTCACCTA
GATCCTTTTAAATTAAAAATGAAGTTTTAAATCAATCTAAAGTATATATGAGTAAACTTGGTCTGACAGT
TACCAATGCTTAATCAGTGAGGCACCTATCTCAGCGATCTGTCTATTTCGTTCATCCATAGTTGCATTTA
AATTTCCGAACTCTCCAAGGCCCTCGTCGGAAAATCTTCAAACCTTTCGTCCGATCCATCTTGCAGGCTA
CCTCTCGAACGAACTATCGCAAGTCTCTTGGCCGGCCTTGCGCCTTGGCTATTGCTTGGCAGCGCCTATC
GCCAGGTATTACTCCAATCCCGAATATCCGAGATCGGGATCACCCGAGAGAAGTTCAACCTACATCCTCA
ATCCCGATCTATCCGAGATCCGAGGAATATCGAAATCGGGGCGCGCCTGGCCTCCGCGCCGGGTTTTGGC
GCCTCCCGCGGGCGCCCCCCTCGTCACGGCGAGCGCTGCCACGTCAGACGAAGGGCGCAGGAGCGTCCTG
ATCCTTCCGCCCGGACGCTCAGGACAGCGGCCCGCTGCTCATAAGACTCGGCCTTAGAACCCCAGTATCA
GCAGAAGGACATTTTAGGACGGGACTTGGGTGACTCTAGGGCACTGGTTTTCTTTCCAGAGAGCGGAACA
GGCGAGGAAAAGTAGTCCCTTCTCGGCGATTCTGCGGAGGGATCTCCGTGGGGCGGTGAACGCCGATGAT
TATATAAGGACGCGCCGGGTGTGGCACAGCTAGTTCCGTCGCAGCCGGGATTTGGGTCGCGGTTCTTGTT
TGTGGATCGCTGTGATCGTCACTTGGTGAGTAGCGGGCTGCTGGGCTGGCCGGGGCTTTCGTGGCCGCCG
GGCCGCTCGGTGGGACGGAAGCGTGTGGAGAGACCGCCAAGGGCTGTAGTCTGGGTCCGCGAGCAAGGTT
GCCCTGAACTGGGGGTTGGGGGGAGCGCAGCAAAATGGCGGCTGTTCCCGAGTCTTGAATGGAAGACGCT
TGTGAGGCGGGCTGTGAGGTCGTTGAAACAAGGTGGGGGGCATGGTGGGCGGCAAGAACCCAAGGTCTTG
AGCCCTTCGCTAATGCGGGAAAGCTCTTATTCGGGTGAGATGGGCTGGGCACCATCTGGGGACCCTGACG
TGAAGTTTGTCACTGACTGGAGAACTCGGTTTGTCGTCTGTTGCGGGGGCGGCAGTTATGGCGGTGCCGT
TGGGCAGTGCACCCGTACCTTTGGGAGCGCGCGCCCTCGTCGTGTCGTGACGTCACCCGTTCTGTTGGCT
TATAATGCAGGGTGGGGCCACCTGCCGGTAGGTGTGCGGTAGGCTTTTCTCCGTCGCAGGACGCAGGGTT
CGGGCCTAGGGTAGGCTCTCCTGAATCGACAGGCGCCGGACCTCTGGTGAGGGGAGGGATAAGTGAGGCG
TCAGTTTCTTTGGTCGGTTTTATGTACCTATCTTCTTAAGTAGCTGAAGCTCCGGTTTTGAACTATGCGC
TCGGGGTTGGCGAGTGTGTTTTGTGAAGTTTTTTAGGCACCTTTTGAAATGTAATCATTTGGGTCAATAT
GTAATTTTCAGTGTTAGACTTGTAAATTGTCCGCTAAATTCTGGCCGTTTTTGGCTTTTTTGTTAGACAA
CATGACCGAGTACAAGCCCACGGTGCGCCTCGCCACCCGCGACGACGTCCCCAGGGCCGTACGCACCCTC
GCCGCCGCGTTCGCCGACTACCCCGCCACGCGCCACACCGTCGATCCGGACCGCCACATCGAGCGGGTCA
CCGAGCTGCAAGAACTCTTCCTCACGCGCGTCGGGCTCGACATCGGCAAGGTGTGGGTCGCGGACGACGG
CGCCGCGGTGGCGGTCTGGACCACGCCGGAGAGCGTCGAAGCGGGGGCGGTGTTCGCCGAGATCGGCCCG
CGCATGGCCGAGTTGAGCGGTTCCCGGCTGGCCGCGCAGCAACAGATGGAGGGCCTCCTGGCGCCGCACC
GGCCCAAGGAGCCCGCGTGGTTCCTGGCCACCGTCGGCGTCTCGCCCGACCACCAGGGCAAGGGTCTGGG
CAGCGCCGTCGTGCTCCCCGGAGTGGAGGCCGCCGAGCGCGCCGGGGTGCCCGCCTTCCTGGAGACCTCC
GCGCCCCGCAACCTCCCCTTCTACGAGCGGCTCGGCTTCACCGTCACCGCCGACGTCGAGGTGCCCGAAG
GACCGCGCACCTGGTGCATGACCCGCAAGCCCGGTGCCTAGGCTAGTATGTAAGCCTAGTCTTAGATAAT
AAAATCGCTATCCATCGAAGATGGATGTGTGTTGGTTTTTTGTGTGTGTAACGCTAGGCGCGCCTGGTGT
ACCGAGAACGATCCTCTCAGTGCGAGTCTCGACGATCCATATCGTTGCTTGGCAGTCAGCCAGTCGGAAT
CCAGCTTGGGACCCAGGAAGTCCAATCGTCAGATATTGTACTCAAGCCTGGTCACGGCAGCGTACCGATC
TGTTTAAACCTAGATATTGATAGTCTGATCGGTCAACGTATAATCGAGTCCTAGCTTTTGCAAACATCTA
TCAAGAGACAGGATCAGCAGGAGGCTTTCGCATGAGTATTCAACATTTCCGTGTCGCCCTTATTCCCTTT
TTTGCGGCATTTTGCCTTCCTGTTTTTGCTCACCCAGAAACGCTGGTGAAAGTAAAAGATGCTGAAGATC
AGTTGGGTGCGCGAGTGGGTTACATCGAACTGGATCTCAACAGCGGTAAGATCCTTGAGAGTTTTCGCCC
CGAAGAACGCTTTCCAATGATGAGCACTTTTAAAGTTCTGCTATGTGGCGCGGTATTATCCCGTATTGAC
GCCGGGCAAGAGCAACTCGGTCGCCGCATACACTATTCTCAGAATGACTTGGTTGAGTATTCACCAGTCA
CAGAAAAGCATCTTACGGATGGCATGACAGTAAGAGAATTATGCAGTGCTGCCATAACCATGAGTGATAA
CACTGCGGCCAACTTACTTCTGACAACGATTGGAGGACCGAAGGAGCTAACCGCTTTTTTGCACAACATG
GGGGATCATGTAACTCGCCTTGATCGTTGGGAACCGGAGCTGAATGAAGCCATACCAAACGACGAGCGTG
ACACCACGATGCCTGTAGCAATGGCAACAACCTTGCGTAAACTATTAACTGGCGAACTACTTACTCTAGC
TTCCCGGCAACAGTTGATAGACTGGATGGAGGCGGATAAAGTTGCAGGACCACTTCTGCGCTCGGCCCTT
CCGGCTGGCTGGTTTATTGCTGATAAATCTGGAGCCGGTGAGCGTGGGTCTCGCGGTATCATTGCAGCAC
TGGGGCCAGATGGTAAGCCCTCCCGTATCGTAGTTATCTACACGACGGGGAGTCAGGCAACTATGGATGA
ACGAAATAGACAGATCGCTGAGATAGGTGCCTCACTGATTAAGCATTGGTAACCGATTCTAGGTGCATTG
GCGCAGAAAAAAATGCCTGATGCGACGCTGCGCGTCTTATACTCCCACATATGCCAGATTCAGCAACGGA
TACGGCTTCCCCAACTTGCCCACTTCCATACGTGTCCTCCTTACCAGAAATTTATCCTTAAGATCGTTTA
AACTCGACTCTGGCTCTATCGAATCTCCGTCGTTTCGAGCTTACGCGAACAGCCGTGGCGCTCATTTGCT
CGTCGGGCATCGAATCTCGTCAGCTATCGTCAGCTTACCTTTTTGGCAGCGATCGCGGCTCCCGACATCT
TGGACCATTAGCTCCACAGGTATCTTCTTCCCTCTAGTGGTCATAACAGCAGCTTCAGCTACCTCTCAAT
TCAAAAAACCCCTCAAGACCCGTTTAGAGGCCCCAAGGGGTTATGCTATCAATCGTTGCGTTACACACAC
AAAAAACCAACACACATCCATCTTCGATGGATAGCGATTTTATTATCTAACTGCTGATCGAGTGTAGCCA
GATCTAGTAATCAATTACGGGGTCATTAGTTCATAGCCCATATATGGAGTTCCGCGTTACATAACTTACG
GTAAATGGCCCGCCTGGCTGACCGCCCAACGACCCCCGCCCATTGACGTCAATAATGACGTATGTTCCCA
TAGTAACGCCAATAGGGACTTTCCATTGACGTCAATGGGTGGAGTATTTACGGTAAACTGCCCACTTGGC
AGTACATCAAGTGTATCATATGCCAAGTACGCCCCCTATTGACGTCAATGACGGTAAATGGCCCGCCTGG
CATTATGCCCAGTACATGACCTTATGGGACTTTCCTACTTGGCAGTACATCTACGTATTAGTCATCGCTA
TTACCATGCTGATGCGGTTTTGGCAGTACATCAATGGGCGTGGATAGCGGTTTGACTCACGGGGATTTCC
AAGTCTCCACCCCATTGACGTCAATGGGAGTTTGTTTTGGCACCAAAATCAACGGGACTTTCCAAAATGT
CGTAACAACTCCGCCCCATTGACGCAAATGGGCGGTAGGCGTGTACGGTGGGAGGTCTATATAAGCAGAG
CTGGTTTAGTGAACCGTCAGATCAGATCTTTGTCGATCCTACCATCCACTCGACACACCCGCCAGCGGCC
GC
Features (pLannotate 1.2.2; 21 found; start..end, strand, type, name):
      5..367     +  CDS            NS7A_SARS2: Experimental evidence at protein level: Swiss-Prot protein existence level 1. Plays a role as antagonist of host tetherin (BST2), disrupting its antiviral effect. Acts by binding to BST2 thereby interfering with its glycosylation. May suppress small interfering RNA (siRNA). May bind to host ITGAL, thereby playing a role in attachment or modulation of leukocytes. From Severe acute respiratory syndrome coronavirus 2 (2019-nCoV) (SARS-CoV-2).
    389..715     +  CDS            trxA: THIO_ECO57 - Experimental evidence at protein level: Swiss-Prot protein existence level 1. Participates in various redox reactions through the reversible oxidation of its active center dithiol to a disulfide and catalyzes dithiol-disulfide exchange reactions. From Escherichia coli O157:H7.
    737..754     +  CDS            6xHis: 6xHis affinity tag
    831..952     -  polyA_signal   SV40 poly(A) signal: SV40 polyadenylation signal
    975..1044    -  CDS            large T antigen (fragment): large T antigen from SV40 (simian virus 40)
   1067..1113    +  terminator     T7 terminator: transcription terminator for bacteriophage T7 RNA polymerase
   1143..1279    +  terminator     rrnG terminator: transcription terminator from the E. coli ribosomal RNA rrnG operon (Albrechtsen et al., 1991)
   1324..1395    +  misc_feature   3' β-globin insulator: insulator downstream of the human β-globin locus (Farrell et al., 2002)
   1621..2209    -  rep_origin     ori: high-copy-number ColE1/pMB1/pBR322/pUC origin of replication
   2381..2445    -  CDS            bla(M) (fragment): β-lactamase lacking the signal sequence; bla(M); allows cytosolic expression of β-lactamase
   2709..3918    +  promoter       UbC promoter: human ubiquitin C promoter
   3922..4519    +  CDS            PuroR (fragment): puromycin N-acetyltransferase; pac from Streptomyces; confers resistance to puromycin
   4548..4596    +  polyA_signal   poly(A) signal: synthetic polyadenylation signal
   4862..5722    +  CDS            AmpR: β-lactamase; bla; confers resistance to ampicillin, carbenicillin, and related antibiotics
   5735..5871    +  terminator     rrnG terminator: transcription terminator from the E. coli ribosomal RNA rrnG operon (Albrechtsen et al., 1991)
   6016..6087    +  misc_feature   5' β-globin insulator: insulator upstream of the human β-globin locus (Farrell et al., 2002)
   6092..6138    -  terminator     T7 terminator: transcription terminator for bacteriophage T7 RNA polymerase
   6156..6204    -  polyA_signal   poly(A) signal: synthetic polyadenylation signal
   6285..6588    +  enhancer       CMV enhancer: human cytomegalovirus immediate early enhancer
   6661..6678    -  promoter       CMV promoter (fragment): human cytomegalovirus (CMV) immediate early promoter
   6741..6792    +  promoter       CMVd2 promoter: truncated human cytomegalovirus (CMV) immediate early promoter that yields moderately reduced expression relative to the full-length promoter
