[The description below was written by a language model from this plasmid's Addgene catalogue record and pLannotate feature annotations shown in this document.]
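Description:
pGBW-m4133978 is a mammalian expression plasmid carrying the wild-type SARS-CoV-2 ORF7a coding sequence in the pTwist_CMV_Puro_6 backbone. It is propagated in E. coli as a high-copy plasmid through a ColE1/pUC-type origin and selected with ampicillin via a full-length β-lactamase gene. A short additional β-lactamase fragment is also annotated and appears to be a backbone remnant. For selection in mammalian cells, a separate cassette places a puromycin N-acetyltransferase gene under the human ubiquitin C promoter, followed by a synthetic poly(A) signal.

The ORF7a open reading frame sits at the start of the deposited sequence and is driven by the CMV immediate-early enhancer and promoter elements annotated at the end of the circular map; the annotation tool calls these as a CMV enhancer plus a fragmentary and a truncated CMV promoter hit. Downstream of ORF7a, the feature table shows E. coli thioredoxin (trxA) followed by a 6xHis tag. This fits the catalogue's C-terminal cleavable TEV/TRX fusion, although the TEV site is not separately annotated and the His tag is not mentioned in the catalogue fields. The short gap between ORF7a and trxA is where such a cleavage site would lie. An SV40 poly(A) signal is annotated after the fusion, though on the reverse strand. The expression unit is flanked by bacterial and T7 terminators and by human β-globin locus insulator elements, which help isolate it from neighbouring transcription.

The design supports expression of tagged ORF7a in mammalian cells, with puromycin enrichment of transfected cells. The thioredoxin and His tags could serve for solubility, detection or affinity purification, with TEV cleavage to remove them. ORF7a is annotated as an antagonist of host tetherin (BST2), so the plasmid is suited to studies of this viral accessory protein.
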