Addgene plasmid #152477: pGBW-m4133978
Purpose: Mammalian expression plasmid for SARS-CoV-2 ORF7a protein
Depositing lab: Ginkgo Bioworks & Benjie Chen. Depositing organization: Ginkgo Bioworks.
Backbone
  Vector backbone: pTwist_CMV_Puro_6
  Backbone size w/o insert (bp): 6080
  Vector type: Mammalian Expression
  Selectable markers: Puromycin
Growth in bacteria
  Bacterial resistance: Ampicillin, 100 μg/mL
  Growth temperature: 37°C
  Growth strain: DH5alpha
  Copy number: High Copy
Gene/Insert
  Gene/Insert name: SARS-CoV-2 ORF7a protein
  Species: Severe acute respiratory syndrome coronavirus 2
  Insert size (bp): 359
  Mutation: wt
  Entrez Gene: ORF7a (a.k.a. GU280_gp07)
  Promoter: CMV
  Tag / fusion protein: Cleavable TEV;TRX (C terminal on backbone)
  Cloning method: Unknown
Resource information
  A portion of this plasmid was derived from a plasmid made by: GinkgoBioworks
Depositor comments: NCBI reference sequence: YP_009724395.1
How to cite: pGBW-m4133978 was a gift from Ginkgo Bioworks & Benjie Chen (Addgene plasmid # 152477 ; http://n2t.net/addgene:152477 ; RRID:Addgene_152477)
